Addgene plasmid #122208: pcDNA3.1-myc-BirA*-KRASG12V
Purpose: Expresses myc-BirA* fused to KRASG12V in mammalian cells
Depositing lab: Christopher Counter. Depositing organization: Duke University. Publication: Interrogating the protein interactomes of RAS isoforms identifies PIP5K1A as a KRAS-specific vulnerability. Adhikari H, Counter CM. Nat Commun. 2018 Sep 7;9(1):3646. doi: 10.1038/s41467-018-05692-6. PubMed 30194290.
Backbone
  Vector backbone: pcDNA3.1 myc BioID
  Backbone size w/o insert (bp): 5400
  Total vector size (bp): 5967
  Vector type: Mammalian Expression
  Selectable markers: Neomycin (select with G418)
Growth in bacteria
  Bacterial resistance: Ampicillin, 100 μg/mL
  Growth temperature: 37°C
  Growth strain: DH5alpha
  Copy number: High Copy
Gene/Insert
  Gene/Insert name: KRASG12V (alt name: KRAS4B)
  Species: H. sapiens (human)
  Insert size (bp): 564
  Mutation: changed G12 to V
  GenBank ID: NM_004985
  Entrez Gene: KRAS (a.k.a. 'C-K-RAS, C-K-RAS, CFC2, K-RAS2A, K-RAS2B, K-RAS4A, K-RAS4B, K-Ras, K-Ras 2, KI-RAS, KRAS1, KRAS2, NS, NS3, OES, RALD, RASK2, c-Ki-ras, c-Ki-ras2)
  Promoter: CMV
  Tag / fusion protein: myc-BirA* (N terminal on backbone)
  Cloning method: Restriction Enzyme; 5′ cloning site BamH1 (not destroyed); 3′ cloning site HindIII (not destroyed)
  Sequencing primers: 5′ CMV-F; 3′ BGH-rev
Terms and licenses: Academic/Nonprofit Terms; Industry Terms: Not Available to Industry
How to cite: pcDNA3.1-myc-BirA*-KRASG12V was a gift from Christopher Counter (Addgene plasmid # 122208 ; http://n2t.net/addgene:122208 ; RRID:Addgene_122208)
