[The description below was written by a language model from this plasmid's Addgene catalogue record and pLannotate feature annotations shown in this document.]
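Description:
pcDNA3.1-myc-BirA*-KRASG12V is a mammalian expression plasmid built on the pcDNA3.1 myc BioID backbone. It produces human KRAS (the KRAS4B isoform) carrying the oncogenic G12V substitution, fused at its N terminus to a myc epitope and the promiscuous biotin ligase BirA*. The fusion is transcribed from the CMV immediate-early enhancer/promoter and terminated by the bovine growth hormone polyadenylation signal. A T7 promoter sits just upstream of the coding region. The KRAS insert was placed between BamHI and HindIII sites downstream of BirA(R118G), and both sites were retained. The myc tag is listed in the catalogue entry but is not annotated separately in the feature table.

In bacteria the plasmid is maintained at high copy through a ColE1/pUC-type origin and selected with ampicillin through the β-lactamase gene. An f1 origin is also present. For mammalian cells, an SV40 early promoter drives a neomycin phosphotransferase cassette with an SV40 poly(A) signal, which allows G418 selection of stable transfectants. Several small annotated fragments (HIV-1 LTR, ble, lacI, bom) appear to be short backbone remnants or chance matches rather than functional parts. The catalogue gives a total size of about 6.0 kb, whereas the sequenced record is 6,966 nt. The listed backbone size probably omits the BirA* segment, though the record does not explain the difference.

The construct is designed for BioID proximity labelling. BirA* releases reactive biotinyl-AMP that biotinylates proteins near the KRAS bait, and these can then be captured on streptavidin and identified. The associated study used this approach to compare the protein interactomes of RAS isoforms.
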