Features (pLannotate 1.2.2; 21 found; start..end, strand, type, name):
    146..525     +  enhancer       CMV enhancer: human cytomegalovirus immediate early enhancer
    526..729     +  promoter       CMV promoter: human cytomegalovirus (CMV) immediate early promoter
    725..758     +  LTR            5' LTR (truncated) (fragment): truncated 5' long terminal repeat (LTR) from HIV-1
    774..792     +  promoter       T7 promoter: promoter for bacteriophage T7 RNA polymerase
    852..1811    +  CDS            BirA(R118G): promiscuous R118G mutant of the E. coli biotin protein ligase (Cronan, 2005) also known as BirA* or BioID
   1875..2441    +  CDS            K-Ras (G12V): human oncoprotein generated by the G12V mutation in the small GTPase K-Ras
   2474..2698    +  polyA_signal   bGH poly(A) signal: bovine growth hormone polyadenylation signal
   2702..2723    +  promoter       SV40 promoter (fragment): SV40 enhancer and early promoter
   2744..3172    +  rep_origin     f1 ori (sequence partly withheld): f1 bacteriophage origin of replication; arrow indicates direction of (+) strand synthesis
   3186..3515    +  promoter       SV40 promoter: SV40 enhancer and early promoter
   3582..4373    +  CDS            neo: KKA2_KLEPN - Also known as kan, nptII. Experimental evidence at protein level: Swiss-Prot protein existence level 1. Resistance to kanamycin, neomycin, paromomycin, ribostamycin, butirosin and gentamicin B. From Klebsiella pneumoniae.
   4397..4555    +  CDS            ble (fragment): BLE_KLEPN - Experimental evidence at protein level: Swiss-Prot protein existence level 1. Binding protein with a strong affinity to the bleomycin family of antibiotics. Binds to CL990; an antimitotic-antibiotic compound. From Klebsiella pneumoniae.
   4550..4671    +  polyA_signal   SV40 poly(A) signal: SV40 polyadenylation signal
   4744..4760    -  protein_bind   lac operator: The lac repressor binds to the lac operator to inhibit transcription in E. coli. This inhibition can be relieved by adding lactose or isopropyl-β-D-thiogalactopyranoside (IPTG). lac repressor encoded by lacI
   4768..4798    -  promoter       lac promoter: promoter for the E. coli lac operon
   4813..4834    -  protein_bind   CAP binding site: CAP binding activates transcription in the presence of cAMP. E. coli catabolite activator protein
   4847..4939    -  CDS            lacI (fragment): lac repressor; lacI; The lac repressor binds to the lac operator to inhibit transcription in E. coli. This inhibition can be relieved by adding lactose or isopropyl-β-D-thiogalactopyranoside (IPTG).
   5122..5710    -  rep_origin     ori: high-copy-number ColE1/pMB1/pBR322/pUC origin of replication
   5881..6741    -  CDS            AmpR: β-lactamase; bla; confers resistance to ampicillin, carbenicillin, and related antibiotics
   6742..6846    -  promoter       AmpR promoter: bla
   6905..6957    -  misc_feature   bom (fragment): basis of mobility region from pBR322
>Addgene plasmid #122208 | pcDNA3.1-myc-BirA*-KRASG12V | addgene full sequence | sequence record 236160 | Addgene NGS Result
GCTTGTGTGTTGGAGGTCGCTGAGTAGTGCGCGAGCAAAATTTAAGCTACAACAAGGCAAGGCTTGACCG
ACAATTGCATGAAGAATCTGCTTAGGGTTAGGCGTTTTGCGCTGCTTCGCGATGTACGGGCCAGATATAC
GCGTTGACATTGATTATTGACTAGTTATTAATAGTAATCAATTACGGGGTCATTAGTTCATAGCCCATAT
ATGGAGTTCCGCGTTACATAACTTACGGTAAATGGCCCGCCTGGCTGACCGCCCAACGACCCCCGCCCAT
TGACGTCAATAATGACGTATGTTCCCATAGTAACGCCAATAGGGACTTTCCATTGACGTCAATGGGTGGA
GTATTTACGGTAAACTGCCCACTTGGCAGTACATCAAGTGTATCATATGCCAAGTACGCCCCCTATTGAC
GTCAATGACGGTAAATGGCCCGCCTGGCATTATGCCCAGTACATGACCTTATGGGACTTTCCTACTTGGC
AGTACATCTACGTATTAGTCATCGCTATTACCATGGTGATGCGGTTTTGGCAGTACATCAATGGGCGTGG
ATAGCGGTTTGACTCACGGGGATTTCCAAGTCTCCACCCCATTGACGTCAATGGGAGTTTGTTTTGGCAC
CAAAATCAACGGGACTTTCCAAAATGTCGTAACAACTCCGCCCCATTGACGCAAATGGGCGGTAGGCGTG
TACGGTGGGAGGTCTATATAAGCAGAGCTCTCTGGCTAACTAGAGAACCCACTGCTTACTGGCTTATCGA
AATTAATACGACTCACTATAGGGAGACCCAAGCTGGCTAGCCACCATGGAACAAAAACTCATCTCAGAAG
AGGATCTCGACAAGGACAACACCGTGCCCCTGAAGCTGATCGCCCTGCTGGCCAACGGCGAGTTCCACTC
TGGCGAGCAGCTGGGAGAGACCCTGGGAATGAGCAGAGCCGCCATCAACAAGCACATCCAGACACTGAGA
GACTGGGGAGTGGACGTGTTCACCGTGCCTGGCAAGGGCTACAGCCTGCCTGAGCCTATCCAGCTGCTGA
ACGCCAAGCAGATCCTGGGACAGCTGGATGGCGGAAGCGTGGCCGTGCTGCCTGTGATCGACTCCACCAA
TCAGTACCTGCTGGACAGAATCGGAGAGCTGAAGTCCGGCGACGCCTGCATCGCCGAGTACCAGCAGGCT
GGCAGAGGAGGCAGAGGACGGAAGTGGTTCAGCCCATTCGGAGCCAACCTGTACCTGTCCATGTTCTGGA
GACTGGAGCAGGGACCTGCTGCTGCCATCGGACTGAGTCTGGTGATCGGAATCGTGATGGCCGAGGTGCT
GAGAAAGCTGGGAGCCGACAAGGTGAGAGTGAAGTGGCCTAATGACCTGTACCTCCAGGACCGCAAGCTG
GCTGGCATCCTGGTGGAGCTGACAGGCAAGACAGGCGATGCCGCTCAGATCGTGATCGGAGCCGGAATCA
ACATGGCCATGAGAAGAGTGGAGGAGAGCGTGGTGAACCAGGGCTGGATCACCCTGCAGGAGGCTGGCAT
CAACCTGGACCGGAACACCCTGGCCGCCATGCTGATCAGAGAGCTGAGAGCCGCTCTGGAGCTGTTCGAG
CAGGAGGGACTGGCTCCTTACCTGAGCAGATGGGAGAAGCTGGACAACTTCATCAACAGACCTGTGAAGC
TGATCATCGGCGACAAGGAAATCTTCGGCATCTCCAGAGGAATCGACAAGCAGGGAGCTCTGCTGCTGGA
GCAGGACGGAATCATCAAGCCCTGGATGGGCGGAGAAATCTCCCTGAGAAGCGCAGAGAAGCTCGAGCGG
CCGCCACTGTGCTGGATATCTGCAGAATTCCACCACACTGGACTAGTGGATCCTATGACTGAATATAAAC
TTGTGGTAGTTGGAGCTGTGGGCGTAGGCAAGAGTGCCTTGACGATACAGCTAATTCAGAATCATTTTGT
GGACGAATATGATCCAACAATAGAGGATTCCTACAGGAAGCAAGTAGTAATTGATGGAGAAACCTGTCTC
TTGGATATTCTCGACACAGCAGGTCAAGAGGAGTACAGTGCAATGAGGGACCAGTACATGAGGACTGGGG
AGGGCTTTCTTTGTGTATTTGCCATAAATAATACTAAATCATTTGAAGATATTCACCATTATAGAGAACA
AATTAAAAGAGTTAAGGACTCTGAAGATGTACCTATGGTCCTAGTAGGAAATAAATGTGATTTGCCTTCT
AGAACAGTAGACACAAAACAGGCTCAGGACTTAGCAAGAAGTTATGGAATTCCTTTTATTGAAACATCAG
CAAAGACAAGACAGGGTGTTGATGATGCCTTCTATACATTAGTTCGAGAAATTCGAAAACATAAAGAAAA
GATGAGCAAAGATGGTAAAAAGAAGAAAAAGAAGTCAAAGACAAAGTGTGTAATTATGTAAAAGCTTAAG
TTTAAACCGCTGATCAGCCTCGACTGTGCCTTCTAGTTGCCAGCCATCTGTTGTTTGCCCCTCCCCCGTG
CCTTCCTTGACCCTGGAAGGTGCCACTCCCACTGTCCTTTCCTAATAAAATGAGGAAATTGCATCGCATT
GTCTGAGTAGGTGTCATTCTATTCTGGGGGGTGGGGTGGGGCAGGACAGCAAGGGGGAGGATTGGGAAGA
CAATAGCAGGCATGCTGGGGATGCGGTGGGCTCTATGGCTTCTGAGGCGGAAAGAACCAGCTGGGGCTCT
AGGGGGTATCCCC
[124 nt withheld, positions 2744-2867]
C
[91 nt withheld, positions 2869-2959]
A
[49 nt withheld, positions 2961-3009]
CCTTTGACGTTGGAGTCCACGTTCTTT
[37 nt withheld, positions 3037-3073]
ACCCTATCTCGGTCTATTCTTTTGATTTATAAGGGATTTTGCCGATTTCGGCCTATTGGTTAAAAAATGA
GCTGATTTAACAAAAATTTAACGCGAATTAATTCTGTGGAATGTGTGTCAGTTAGGGTGTGGAAAGTCCC
CAGGCTCCCCAGCAGGCAGAAGTATGCAAAGCATGCATCTCAATTAGTCAGCAACCAGGTGTGGAAAGTC
CCCAGGCTCCCCAGCAGGCAGAAGTATGCAAAGCATGCATCTCAATTAGTCAGCAACCATAGTCCCGCCC
CTAACTCCGCCCATCCCGCCCCTAACTCCGCCCAGTTCCGCCCATTCTCCGCCCCATGGCTGACTAATTT
TTTTTATTTATGCAGAGGCCGAGGCCGCCTCTGCCTCTGAGCTATTCCAGAAGTAGTGAGGAGGCTTTTT
TGGAGGCCTAGGCTTTTGCAAAAAGCTCCCGGGAGCTTGTATATCCATTTTCGGATCTGATCAAGAGACA
GGATGAGGATCGTTTCGCATGATTGAACAAGATGGATTGCACGCAGGTTCTCCGGCCGCTTGGGTGGAGA
GGCTATTCGGCTATGACTGGGCACAACAGACAATCGGCTGCTCTGATGCCGCCGTGTTCCGGCTGTCAGC
GCAGGGGCGCCCGGTTCTTTTTGTCAAGACCGACCTGTCCGGTGCCCTGAATGAACTGCAGGACGAGGCA
GCGCGGCTATCGTGGCTGGCCACGACGGGCGTTCCTTGCGCAGCTGTGCTCGACGTTGTCACTGAAGCGG
GAAGGGACTGGCTGCTATTGGGCGAAGTGCCGGGGCAGGATCTCCTGTCATCTCACCTTGCTCCTGCCGA
GAAAGTATCCATCATGGCTGATGCAATGCGGCGGCTGCATACGCTTGATCCGGCTACCTGCCCATTCGAC
CACCAAGCGAAACATCGCATCGAGCGAGCACGTACTCGGATGGAAGCCGGTCTTGTCGATCAGGATGATC
TGGACGAAGAGCATCAGGGGCTCGCGCCAGCCGAACTGTTCGCCAGGCTCAAGGCGCGCATGCCCGACGG
CGAGGATCTCGTCGTGACCCATGGCGATGCCTGCTTGCCGAATATCATGGTGGAAAATGGCCGCTTTTCT
GGATTCATCGACTGTGGCCGGCTGGGTGTGGCGGACCGCTATCAGGACATAGCGTTGGCTACCCGTGATA
TTGCTGAAGAGCTTGGCGGCGAATGGGCTGACCGCTTCCTCGTGCTTTACGGTATCGCCGCTCCCGATTC
GCAGCGCATCGCCTTCTATCGCCTTCTTGACGAGTTCTTCTGAGCGGGACTCTGGGGTTCGAAATGACCG
ACCAAGCGACGCCCAACCTGCCATCACGAGATTTCGATTCCACCGCCGCCTTCTATGAAAGGTTGGGCTT
CGGAATCGTTTTCCGGGACGCCGGCTGGATGATCCTCCAGCGCGGGGATCTCATGCTGGAGTTCTTCGCC
CACCCCAACTTGTTTATTGCAGCTTATAATGGTTACAAATAAAGCAATAGCATCACAAATTTCACAAATA
AAGCATTTTTTTCACTGCATTCTAGTTGTGGTTTGTCCAAACTCATCAATGTATCTTATCATGTCTGTAT
ACCGTCGACCTCTAGCTAGAGCTTGGCGTAATCATGGTCATAGCTGTTTCCTGTGTGAAATTGTTATCCG
CTCACAATTCCACACAACATACGAGCCGGAAGCATAAAGTGTAAAGCCTGGGGTGCCTAATGAGTGAGCT
AACTCACATTAATTGCGTTGCGCTCACTGCCCGCTTTCCAGTCGGGAAACCTGTCGTGCCAGCTGCATTA
ATGAATCGGCCAACGCGCGGGGAGAGGCGGTTTGCGTATTGGGCGCTCTTCCGCTTCCTCGCTCACTGAC
TCGCTGCGCTCGGTCGTTCGGCTGCGGCGAGCGGTATCAGCTCACTCAAAGGCGGTAATACGGTTATCCA
CAGAATCAGGGGATAACGCAGGAAAGAACATGTGAGCAAAAGGCCAGCAAAAGGCCAGGAACCGTAAAAA
GGCCGCGTTGCTGGCGTTTTTCCATAGGCTCCGCCCCCCTGACGAGCATCACAAAAATCGACGCTCAAGT
CAGAGGTGGCGAAACCCGACAGGACTATAAAGATACCAGGCGTTTCCCCCTGGAAGCTCCCTCGTGCGCT
CTCCTGTTCCGACCCTGCCGCTTACCGGATACCTGTCCGCCTTTCTCCCTTCGGGAAGCGTGGCGCTTTC
TCATAGCTCACGCTGTAGGTATCTCAGTTCGGTGTAGGTCGTTCGCTCCAAGCTGGGCTGTGTGCACGAA
CCCCCCGTTCAGCCCGACCGCTGCGCCTTATCCGGTAACTATCGTCTTGAGTCCAACCCGGTAAGACACG
ACTTATCGCCACTGGCAGCAGCCACTGGTAACAGGATTAGCAGAGCGAGGTATGTAGGCGGTGCTACAGA
GTTCTTGAAGTGGTGGCCTAACTACGGCTACACTAGAAGAACAGTATTTGGTATCTGCGCTCTGCTGAAG
CCAGTTACCTTCGGAAAAAGAGTTGGTAGCTCTTGATCCGGCAAACAAACCACCGCTGGTAGCGGTGGTT
TTTTTGTTTGCAAGCAGCAGATTACGCGCAGAAAAAAAGGATCTCAAGAAGATCCTTTGATCTTTTCTAC
GGGGTCTGACGCTCAGTGGAACGAAAACTCACGTTAAGGGATTTTGGTCATGAGATTATCAAAAAGGATC
TTCACCTAGATCCTTTTAAATTAAAAATGAAGTTTTAAATCAATCTAAAGTATATATGAGTAAACTTGGT
CTGACAGTTACCAATGCTTAATCAGTGAGGCACCTATCTCAGCGATCTGTCTATTTCGTTCATCCATAGT
TGCCTGACTCCCCGTCGTGTAGATAACTACGATACGGGAGGGCTTACCATCTGGCCCCAGTGCTGCAATG
ATACCGCGAGACCCACGCTCACCGGCTCCAGATTTATCAGCAATAAACCAGCCAGCCGGAAGGGCCGAGC
GCAGAAGTGGTCCTGCAACTTTATCCGCCTCCATCCAGTCTATTAATTGTTGCCGGGAAGCTAGAGTAAG
TAGTTCGCCAGTTAATAGTTTGCGCAACGTTGTTGCCATTGCTACAGGCATCGTGGTGTCACGCTCGTCG
TTTGGTATGGCTTCATTCAGCTCCGGTTCCCAACGATCAAGGCGAGTTACATGATCCCCCATGTTGTGCA
AAAAAGCGGTTAGCTCCTTCGGTCCTCCGATCGTTGTCAGAAGTAAGTTGGCCGCAGTGTTATCACTCAT
GGTTATGGCAGCACTGCATAATTCTCTTACTGTCATGCCATCCGTAAGATGCTTTTCTGTGACTGGTGAG
TACTCAACCAAGTCATTCTGAGAATAGTGTATGCGGCGACCGAGTTGCTCTTGCCCGGCGTCAATACGGG
ATAATACCGCGCCACATAGCAGAACTTTAAAAGTGCTCATCATTGGAAAACGTTCTTCGGGGCGAAAACT
CTCAAGGATCTTACCGCTGTTGAGATCCAGTTCGATGTAACCCACTCGTGCACCCAACTGATCTTCAGCA
TCTTTTACTTTCACCAGCGTTTCTGGGTGAGCAAAAACAGGAAGGCAAAATGCCGCAAAAAAGGGAATAA
GGGCGACACGGAAATGTTGAATACTCATACTCTTCCTTTTTCAATATTATTGAAGCATTTATCAGGGTTA
TTGTCTCATGAGCGGATACATATTTGAATGTATTTAGAAAAATAAACAAATAGGGGTTCCGCGCACATTT
CCCCGAAAAGTGCCACCTGACGTCGACGGATCGGGAGATCTCCCGATCCCCTATGGTGCACTCTCAGTAC
AATCTGCTCTGATGCCGCATAGTTAAGCCAGTATCTGCTCCCT
